Addgene plasmid #85868: AB.pCCL.sin.cPPT.GFP.miR-587.sensor.PGK.dNGFR.WPRE
Purpose: Sensor Plasmid
Depositing lab: Brian Brown. Depositing organization: Icahn School of Medicine at Mount Sinai. Publication: High-throughput assessment of microRNA activity and function using microRNA sensor and decoy libraries. Mullokandov G, Baccarini A, Ruzo A, Jayaprakash AD, Tung N, Israelow B, Evans MJ, Sachidanandam R, Brown BD. Nat Methods. 2012 Jul 1;9(8):840-6. doi: 10.1038/nmeth.2078. PubMed 22751203.
Backbone
  Vector backbone: AB.pCCL.sin.cPPT.GFP.PGK.dNGFR.WPRE
  Backbone size w/o insert (bp): 9309
  Total vector size (bp): 9480
  Vector type: Lentiviral
  Selectable markers: eGFP, NGFR
Growth in bacteria
  Bacterial resistance: Ampicillin, 100 μg/mL
  Growth temperature: 37°C
  Growth strain: NEB Stable
  Copy number: High Copy
Gene/Insert
  Gene/Insert name: miR-587 Sensor
  Species: H. sapiens (human)
  Insert size (bp): 171
  Entrez Gene: MIR587 (a.k.a. MIRN587, hsa-mir-587)
  Promoter: PGK
  Cloning method: Restriction Enzyme; 5′ cloning site NheI (not destroyed); 3′ cloning site AgeI (not destroyed)
  Sequencing primers: 5′ AACAGACATACAAACTAAAG
Terms and licenses: Academic/Nonprofit Terms; Industry Terms: Not Available to Industry
How to cite: AB.pCCL.sin.cPPT.GFP.miR-587.sensor.PGK.dNGFR.WPRE was a gift from Brian Brown (Addgene plasmid # 85868 ; http://n2t.net/addgene:85868 ; RRID:Addgene_85868)
