[The description below was written by a language model from this plasmid's Addgene catalogue record and pLannotate feature annotations shown in this document.]
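Description:
AB.pCCL.sin.cPPT.GFP.miR-587.sensor.PGK.dNGFR.WPRE is a third-generation-style, self-inactivating HIV-1 lentiviral transfer plasmid that carries a fluorescent sensor for the activity of human miR-587. It is maintained in E. coli through a high-copy ColE1/pUC origin with ampicillin resistance, and also contains an f1 origin and an SV40 origin. The viral genome is transcribed from a CMV enhancer/promoter fused to a truncated 5' LTR. It includes the Ψ packaging signal with a partial gag sequence, the RRE for Rev-dependent export, the cPPT/CTS, a WPRE and a ΔU3 3' LTR, so the integrated provirus lacks LTR promoter activity.

The payload is a bidirectional expression unit. The human PGK promoter drives a truncated NGFR (dNGFR), a cell-surface marker, in the same orientation as the viral genome, followed by the WPRE. Abutting the PGK promoter and facing the opposite way is a minimal CMV promoter, which drives EGFP in antisense orientation to the viral transcript and terminates at an internal SV40 polyadenylation signal. The catalogue lists a 171 bp miR-587 sensor insert cloned between NheI and AgeI. The feature table does not annotate it, but an unannotated gap between the EGFP coding sequence and its poly(A) signal is consistent with placement in the EGFP 3' untranslated region.

In this type of design, cells with active miR-587 suppress the EGFP transcript, while dNGFR expression is unaffected and serves as an internal reference for transduction and transcriptional output. The GFP-to-NGFR ratio therefore reports miRNA activity. The record states the purpose only as a sensor plasmid, from a collection built for high-throughput assessment of microRNA activity. The sequenced record is slightly shorter than the catalogued total size.
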