Features (pLannotate 1.2.2; 34 found; start..end, strand, type, name):
      1..720     +  CDS            EGFP: the original enhanced GFP (Yang et al., 1996) mammalian codon-optimized
    944..963     +  misc_feature   MCS (fragment): pBluescript multiple cloning site
    991..1125    -  polyA_signal   SV40 poly(A) signal: SV40 polyadenylation signal
   1148..1232    -  CDS            large T antigen (fragment): large T antigen from SV40 (simian virus 40)
   1262..1379    -  misc_feature   cPPT/CTS: central polypurine tract and central termination sequence of HIV-1
   1398..1498    -  CDS            Rev (fragment): human immunodeficiency virus 1 (HIV-1) Rev protein; rev; enhances nuclear export of unspliced and incompletely spliced viral mRNAs
   1875..2108    -  misc_feature   RRE: The Rev response element (RRE) of HIV-1 allows for Rev-dependent mRNA export from the nucleus to the cytoplasm.
   2254..2617    -  CDS            HIV-1 gag (fragment): gag protein from human immunodeficiency virus 1; gag
   2601..2726    -  misc_feature   HIV-1 Ψ: packaging signal of human immunodeficiency virus type 1
   2773..2953    -  LTR            5' LTR (truncated): truncated 5' long terminal repeat (LTR) from HIV-1
   2968..3171    -  promoter       CMV promoter: human cytomegalovirus (CMV) immediate early promoter
   3172..3551    -  enhancer       CMV enhancer: human cytomegalovirus immediate early enhancer
   3652..3670    -  promoter       T3 promoter: promoter for bacteriophage T3 RNA polymerase
   3715..3731    -  protein_bind   lac operator: The lac repressor binds to the lac operator to inhibit transcription in E. coli. This inhibition can be relieved by adding lactose or isopropyl-β-D-thiogalactopyranoside (IPTG). lac repressor encoded by lacI
   3739..3769    -  promoter       lac promoter: promoter for the E. coli lac operon
   3784..3805    -  protein_bind   CAP binding site: CAP binding activates transcription in the presence of cAMP. E. coli catabolite activator protein
   3818..3910    -  CDS            lacI (fragment): lac repressor; lacI; The lac repressor binds to the lac operator to inhibit transcription in E. coli. This inhibition can be relieved by adding lactose or isopropyl-β-D-thiogalactopyranoside (IPTG).
   4093..4681    -  rep_origin     ori: high-copy-number ColE1/pMB1/pBR322/pUC origin of replication
   4852..5712    -  CDS            AmpR: β-lactamase; bla; confers resistance to ampicillin, carbenicillin, and related antibiotics
   5713..5817    -  promoter       AmpR promoter: bla
   5870..6298    -  rep_origin     f1 ori (sequence partly withheld): f1 bacteriophage origin of replication; arrow indicates direction of (+) strand synthesis
   6303..6458    -  CDS            lacZα (fragment): LacZα fragment of β-galactosidase; lacZ fragment
   6466..6484    +  promoter       T7 promoter: promoter for bacteriophage T7 RNA polymerase
   6505..6640    -  rep_origin     SV40 ori: SV40 origin of replication
   6680..6801    -  polyA_signal   SV40 poly(A) signal: SV40 polyadenylation signal
   6873..7106    -  LTR            3' LTR (ΔU3): self-inactivating 3' long terminal repeat (LTR) from HIV-1
   7108..7176    -  CDS            nef (fragment): NEF_HV1Z2 - Experimental evidence at protein level: Swiss-Prot protein existence level 1. Extracellular Nef protein targets CD4(+) T-lymphocytes for apoptosis by interacting with CXCR4 surface receptors. From Human immunodeficiency virus type 1 group M subtype D (isolate Z2/CDC-Z34) (HIV-1).
   7193..7781    -  misc_feature   WPRE: woodchuck hepatitis virus posttranscriptional regulatory element
   7795..7813    -  misc_feature   MCS (fragment): pUC18/19 multiple cloning site
   7816..8643    -  CDS            NGFR (fragment): TNR16_HUMAN - Also known as TNFRSF16. Experimental evidence at protein level: Swiss-Prot protein existence level 1. Low affinity receptor which can bind to NGF, BDNF, NTF3, and NTF4. Forms a heterodimeric receptor with SORCS2 that binds the precursor forms of NGF, BDNF and NTF3 with high affinity, and has much lower affinity for mature NGF and BDNF (PubMed:24908487). Plays an important role in differentiation and survival of specific neuronal populations during development (By similarity). Can mediate cell survival as well as cell death of neural cells. Plays a role in the inactivation of RHOA
   8758..8782    -  misc_feature   MCS (fragment): pBluescript multiple cloning site
   8785..9295    -  promoter       hPGK promoter: human phosphoglycerate kinase 1 promoter
   9298..9321    +  misc_feature   MCS (fragment): pBluescript multiple cloning site
   9323..9361    +  promoter       minimal CMV promoter: human cytomegalovirus (CMV) immediate early promoter
>Addgene plasmid #85868 | AB.pCCL.sin.cPPT.GFP.miR-587.sensor.PGK.dNGFR.WPRE | addgene full sequence | sequence record 170044 | Addgene NGS Result
ATGGTGAGCAAGGGCGAGGAGCTGTTCACCGGGGTGGTGCCCATCCTGGTCGAGCTGGACGGCGACGTAA
ACGGCCACAAGTTCAGCGTGTCCGGCGAGGGCGAGGGCGATGCCACCTACGGCAAGCTGACCCTGAAGTT
CATCTGCACCACCGGCAAGCTGCCCGTGCCCTGGCCCACCCTCGTGACCACCCTGACCTACGGCGTGCAG
TGCTTCAGCCGCTACCCCGACCACATGAAGCAGCACGACTTCTTCAAGTCCGCCATGCCCGAAGGCTACG
TCCAGGAGCGCACCATCTTCTTCAAGGACGACGGCAACTACAAGACCCGCGCCGAGGTGAAGTTCGAGGG
CGACACCCTGGTGAACCGCATCGAGCTGAAGGGCATCGACTTCAAGGAGGACGGCAACATCCTGGGGCAC
AAGCTGGAGTACAACTACAACAGCCACAACGTCTATATCATGGCCGACAAGCAGAAGAACGGCATCAAGG
TGAACTTCAAGATCCGCCACAACATCGAGGACGGCAGCGTGCAGCTCGCCGACCACTACCAGCAGAACAC
CCCCATCGGCGACGGCCCCGTGCTGCTGCCCGACAACCACTACCTGAGCACCCAGTCCGCCCTGAGCAAA
GACCCCAACGAGAAGCGCGATCACATGGTCCTGCTGGAGTTCGTGACCGCCGCCGGGATCACTCTCGGCA
TGGACGAGCTGTACAAGTAAAGCGGCCGCGTCGAGAGATGGGGGAGGCTAACTGAGCTAGCCGACCTTAA
CTGGGGAGTACCAATCGTCGTAGCGTGACTCATCACCTATGGAAAGTGACTCATCACCTATGGAAAGTGA
CTCATCACCTATGGAAAGTGACTCATCACCTATGGAAAGTGACTCATCACCTATGGAAAGTGACTCATCA
CCTATGGAAAACCGGTACTAGCTTAGTCATGCACCGGGCTGCAGGAATTCGATGACAGGCGCAGCTTCCG
AGGGATTTGAGATCCAGACATGATAAGATACATTGATGAGTTTGGACAAACCAAAACTAGAATGCAGTGA
AAAAAATGCCTTATTTGTGAAATTTGTGATGCTATTGCCTTATTTGTAACCATTATAAGCTGCAATAAAC
AAGTTAACAACAACAATTGCATTCATTTTATGTTTCAGGTTCAGGGGGAGGTGTGGGAGGTTTTTTAAAG
CAAGTAAAACCTCTACAAATGTGGTATGGCTGATTATGATCAGATCTCTCGAGGCTAGTCTCGTGATCGA
TAAAATTTTGAATTTTTGTAATTTGTTTTTGTAATTCTTTAGTTTGTATGTCTGTTGCTATTATGTCTAC
TATTCTTTCCCCTGCACTGTACCCCCCAATCCCCCCTTTTCTTTTAAAAGTTAACCGATACCGTCGAGAT
CCGTTCACTAATCGAATGGATCTGTCTCTGTCTCTCTCTCCACCTTCTTCTTCTATTCCTTCGGGCCTGT
CGGGTCCCCTCGGGGTTGGGAGGTGGGTCTGAAACGATAATGGTGAATATCCCTGCCTAACTCTATTCAC
TATAGAAAGTACAGCAAAAACTATTCTTAAACCTACCAAGCCTCCTACTATCATTATGAATAATTTTATA
TACCACAGCCAATTTGTTATGTTAAACCAATTCCACAAACTTGCCCATTTATCTAATTCCAATAATTCTT
GTTCATTCTTTTCTTGCTGGTTTTGCGATTCTTCAATTAAGGAGTGTATTAAGCTTGTGTAATTGTTAAT
TTCTCTGTCCCACTCCATCCAGGTCGTGTGATTCCAAATCTGTTCCAGAGATTTATTACTCCAACTAGCA
TTCCAAGGCACAGCAGTGGTGCAAATGAGTTTTCCAGAGCAACCCCAAATCCCCAGGAGCTGTTGATCCT
TTAGGTATCTTTCCACAGCCAGGATTCTTGCCTGGAGCTGCTTGATGCCCCAGACTGTGAGTTGCAACAG
ATGCTGTTGCGCCTCAATAGCCCTCAGCAAATTGTTCTGCTGCTGCACTATACCAGACAATAATTGTCTG
GCCTGTACCGTCAGCGTCATTGACGCTGCGCCCATAGTGCTTCCTGCTGCTCCCAAGAACCCAAGGAACA
AAGCTCCTATTCCCACTGCTCTTTTTTCTCTCTGCACCACTCTTCTCTTTGCCTTGGTGGGTGCTACTCC
TAATGGTTCAATTTTTACTACTTTATATTTATATAATTCACTTCTCCAATTGTCCCTCATATCTCCTCCT
CCAGGTCTGAAGATCAGCGGCCGCTTGCTGTGCGGTGGTCTTACTTTTGTTTTGCTCTTCCTCTATCTTG
TCTAAAGCTTCCTTGGTGTCTTTTATCTCTATCCTTTGATGCACACAATAGAGGGTTGCTACTGTATTAT
ATAATGATCTAAGTTCTTCTGATCCTGTCTGAAGGGATGGTTGTAGCTGTCCCAGTATTTGTCTACAGCC
TTCTGATGTTTCTAACAGGCCAGGATTAACTGCGAATCGTTCTAGCTCCCTGCTTGCCCATACTATATGT
TTTAATTTATATTTTTTCTTTCCCCCTGGCCTTAACCGAATTTTTTCCCATCGCGATCTAATTCTCCCCC
GCTTAATACTGACGCTCTCGCACCCATCTCTCTCCTTCTAGCCTCCGCTAGTCAAAATTTTTGGCGTACT
CACCAGTCGCCGCCCCTCGCCTCTTGCCGTGCGCGCTTCAGCAAGCCGAGTCCTGCGTCGAGAGAGCTCC
TCTGGTTTCCCTTTCGCTTTCAAGTCCCTGTTCGGGCGCCACTGCTAGAGATTTTCCACACTGACTAAAA
GGGTCTGAGGGATCTCTAGTTACCAGAGTCACACAACAGACGGGCACACACTACTTGAAGCACTCAAGGC
AAGCTTTATTGAGGCTTAAGCAGTGGGTTCCCTAGTTAGCCAGAGAGCTCCCAGGCTCAGATCTGGTCTA
ACCAGAGAGACCCCGGTTCACTAAACGAGCTCTGCTTATATAGACCTCCCACCGTACACGCCTACCGCCC
ATTTGCGTCAATGGGGCGGAGTTGTTACGACATTTTGGAAAGTCCCGTTGATTTTGGTGCCAAAACAAAC
TCCCATTGACGTCAATGGGGTGGAGACTTGGAAATCCCCGTGAGTCAAACCGCTATCCACGCCCATTGAT
GTACTGCCAAAACCGCATCACCATGGTAATAGCGATGACTAATACGTAGATGTACTGCCAAGTAGGAAAG
TCCCATAAGGTCATGTACTGGGCATAATGCCAGGCGGGCCATTTACCGTCATTGACGTCAATAGGGGGCG
TACTTGGCATATGATACACTTGATGTACTGCCAAGTGGGCAGTTTACCGTAAATACTCCACCCATTGACG
TCAATGGAAAGTCCCTATTGGCGTTACTATGGGAACATACGTCATTATTGACGTCAATGGGCGGGGGTCG
TTGGGCGGTCAGCCAGGCGGGCCATTTACCGTAAGTTATGTAACGCGGAACTCCATATATGGGCTATGAA
CTAATGACCCCGTAATTGATTACTATTAATAACTAGTCAATAATCAATGTCAACATGGCGGTAATGTTGG
ACATGAGCCAATATAAATGTACATATTATGATATGGATACAACGTATGCAATGGCCAAGCTTGCAGCTCC
AGCTTTTGTTCCCTTTAGTGAGGGTTAATTGCGCGCTTGGCGTAATCATGGTCATAGCTGTTTCCTGTGT
GAAATTGTTATCCGCTCACAATTCCACACAACATACGAGCCGGAAGCATAAAGTGTAAAGCCTGGGGTGC
CTAATGAGTGAGCTAACTCACATTAATTGCGTTGCGCTCACTGCCCGCTTTCCAGTCGGGAAACCTGTCG
TGCCAGCTGCATTAATGAATCGGCCAACGCGCGGGGAGAGGCGGTTTGCGTATTGGGCGCTCTTCCGCTT
CCTCGCTCACTGACTCGCTGCGCTCGGTCGTTCGGCTGCGGCGAGCGGTATCAGCTCACTCAAAGGCGGT
AATACGGTTATCCACAGAATCAGGGGATAACGCAGGAAAGAACATGTGAGCAAAAGGCCAGCAAAAGGCC
AGGAACCGTAAAAAGGCCGCGTTGCTGGCGTTTTTCCATAGGCTCCGCCCCCCTGACGAGCATCACAAAA
ATCGACGCTCAAGTCAGAGGTGGCGAAACCCGACAGGACTATAAAGATACCAGGCGTTTCCCCCTGGAAG
CTCCCTCGTGCGCTCTCCTGTTCCGACCCTGCCGCTTACCGGATACCTGTCCGCCTTTCTCCCTTCGGGA
AGCGTGGCGCTTTCTCATAGCTCACGCTGTAGGTATCTCAGTTCGGTGTAGGTCGTTCGCTCCAAGCTGG
GCTGTGTGCACGAACCCCCCGTTCAGCCCGACCGCTGCGCCTTATCCGGTAACTATCGTCTTGAGTCCAA
CCCGGTAAGACACGACTTATCGCCACTGGCAGCAGCCACTGGTAACAGGATTAGCAGAGCGAGGTATGTA
GGCGGTGCTACAGAGTTCTTGAAGTGGTGGCCTAACTACGGCTACACTAGAAGAACAGTATTTGGTATCT
GCGCTCTGCTGAAGCCAGTTACCTTCGGAAAAAGAGTTGGTAGCTCTTGATCCGGCAAACAAACCACCGC
TGGTAGCGGTGGTTTTTTTGTTTGCAAGCAGCAGATTACGCGCAGAAAAAAAGGATCTCAAGAAGATCCT
TTGATCTTTTCTACGGGGTCTGACGCTCAGTGGAACGAAAACTCACGTTAAGGGATTTTGGTCATGAGAT
TATCAAAAAGGATCTTCACCTAGATCCTTTTAAATTAAAAATGAAGTTTTAAATCAATCTAAAGTATATA
TGAGTAAACTTGGTCTGACAGTTACCAATGCTTAATCAGTGAGGCACCTATCTCAGCGATCTGTCTATTT
CGTTCATCCATAGTTGCCTGACTCCCCGTCGTGTAGATAACTACGATACGGGAGGGCTTACCATCTGGCC
CCAGTGCTGCAATGATACCGCGAGACCCACGCTCACCGGCTCCAGATTTATCAGCAATAAACCAGCCAGC
CGGAAGGGCCGAGCGCAGAAGTGGTCCTGCAACTTTATCCGCCTCCATCCAGTCTATTAATTGTTGCCGG
GAAGCTAGAGTAAGTAGTTCGCCAGTTAATAGTTTGCGCAACGTTGTTGCCATTGCTACAGGCATCGTGG
TGTCACGCTCGTCGTTTGGTATGGCTTCATTCAGCTCCGGTTCCCAACGATCAAGGCGAGTTACATGATC
CCCCATGTTGTGCAAAAAAGCGGTTAGCTCCTTCGGTCCTCCGATCGTTGTCAGAAGTAAGTTGGCCGCA
GTGTTATCACTCATGGTTATGGCAGCACTGCATAATTCTCTTACTGTCATGCCATCCGTAAGATGCTTTT
CTGTGACTGGTGAGTACTCAACCAAGTCATTCTGAGAATAGTGTATGCGGCGACCGAGTTGCTCTTGCCC
GGCGTCAATACGGGATAATACCGCGCCACATAGCAGAACTTTAAAAGTGCTCATCATTGGAAAACGTTCT
TCGGGGCGAAAACTCTCAAGGATCTTACCGCTGTTGAGATCCAGTTCGATGTAACCCACTCGTGCACCCA
ACTGATCTTCAGCATCTTTTACTTTCACCAGCGTTTCTGGGTGAGCAAAAACAGGAAGGCAAAATGCCGC
AAAAAAGGGAATAAGGGCGACACGGAAATGTTGAATACTCATACTCTTCCTTTTTCAATATTATTGAAGC
ATTTATCAGGGTTATTGTCTCATGAGCGGATACATATTTGAATGTATTTAGAAAAATAAACAAATAGGGG
TTCCGCGCACATTTCCCCGAAAAGTGCCACCTAAATTGTAAGCGTTAATATTTTGTTAAAATTCGCGTTA
AATTTTTGTTAAATCAGCTCATTTTTTAACCAATAGGCCGAAATCGGCAAAATCCCTTATAAATCAAAAG
AATAGACCGAGATAGGGT
[37 nt withheld, positions 5969-6005]
AAAGAACGTGGACTCCAACGTCAAAGG
[49 nt withheld, positions 6033-6081]
T
[91 nt withheld, positions 6083-6173]
G
[124 nt withheld, positions 6175-6298]
CCCATTCGCCATTCAGGCTGCGCAACTGTTGGGAAGGGCGATCGGTGCGGGCCTCTTCGCTATTACGCCA
GCTGGCGAAAGGGGGATGTGCTGCAAGGCGATTAAGTTGGGTAACGCCAGGGTTTTCCCAGTCACGACGT
TGTAAAACGACGGCCAGTGAGCGCGCGTAATACGACTCACTATAGGGCGAATTGGGTACGTCCCTAGGCC
TCCAAAAAAGCCTCCTCACTACTTCTGGAATAGCTCAGAGGCCGAGGCGGCCTCGGCCTCTGCATAAATA
AAAAAAATTAGTCAGCCATGGGGCGGAGAATGGGCGGAACTGGGCGGAGTTAGGGGCGGGATGGGCGGAG
TTAGGGGCGGGATAGCTAGAGCCAGACATGATAAGATACATTGATGAGTTTGGACAAACCACAACTAGAA
TGCAGTGAAAAAAATGCTTTATTTGTGAAATTTGTGATGCTATTGCTTTATTTGTAACCATTATAAGCTG
CAATAAACAAGTTCCTCTCACTCTCTGATATTCATTTCTTTGCAAGTTATAAATACTGAATAATAAGATG
ACATGAACTACTACTGCTAGAGATTTTCCACACTGACTAAAAGGGTCTGAGGGATCTCTAGTTACCAGAG
TCACACAACAGACGGGCACACACTACTTGAAGCACTCAAGGCAAGCTTTATTGAGGCTTAAGCAGTGGGT
TCCCTAGTTAGCCAGAGAGCTCCCAGGCTCAGATCTGGTCTAACCAGAGAGACCCAGTACAAGCAAAAAG
CAGATCTTGTCTTCGTTGGGAGTGAATTAGCCCTTCCAGTCCCCCCTTTTCTTTTAAAAAGTGGCTAAGA
TCTACAGCTGCCTTGTAAGTCATTGGTCTTAAAGGTACCGAGCTCGAATTCCAGGCGGGGAGGCGGCCCA
AAGGGAGATCCGACTCGTCTGAGGGCGAAGGCGAAGACGCGGAAGAGGCCGCAGAGCCGGCAGCAGGCCG
CGGGAAGGAAGGTCCGCTGGATTGAGGGCCGAAGGGACGTAGCAGAAGGACGTCCCGCGCAGAATCCAGG
TGGCAACACAGGCGAGCAGCCATGGAAAGGACGTCAGCTTCCCCGACAACACCACGGAATTGTCAGTGCC
CAACAGCCGAGCCCCTGTCCAGCAGCGGGCAAGGCAGGCGGCGATGAGTTCCGCCGTGGCAATAGGGAGG
GGGAAAGCGAAAGTCCCGGAAAGGAGCTGACAGGTGGTGGCAATGCCCCAACCAGTGGGGGTTGCGTCAG
CAAACACAGTGCACACCACGCCACGTTGCCTGACAACGGGCCACAACTCCTCATAAAGAGACAGCAACCA
GGATTTATACAAGGAGGAGAAAATGAAAGCCATACGGGAAGCAATAGCATGATACAAAGGCATTAAAGCA
GCGTATCCACATAGCGTAAAAGGAGCAACATAGTTAAGAATACCAGTCAATCTTTCACAAATTTTGTAAT
CCAGAGGTTGATTGTCGACTCTAGACTCGACTCTAGAGGATCCCCCTGTTCCACCTCTTGAAGGCTATGT
AGGCCACAAGGCCCACAACCACAGCAGCCAGGATGGAGCAATAGACAGGGATGAGGTTGTCGGTGGTGCC
TCGGGTCACCACGGGCTGGGAGCTGCCCATCACTGTGGTCACCACACCTGCCACCGTGCTGGCTATGAGG
TCTTGTTCTGGAGGTGCCTCAGGCTCCTGGGTGCTGGGGGCTGTGCTGTCCGAGCCCTCTGGGGGTGTGG
ACCGTGTAATCCAACGGCCAGGGATCTCCTCGCACTCGGCGTCGGCCCAGCGTGTGCACTCGCGGAGCTG
GCGCTCGGTGTCCTCGCACACGGTGCAGGGCAGGCACGGGTCCACGTGGTTGGCCTCGTCGGAATACGTG
CCGTCGGGGCACTCCTCGCACACGGTGTTCTGCTTGTCCTGGCAGGAGAACACGAGGCCCGAGCCCGCCT
CGCACACGCGGCACGCCTCGCAGCGCCCAGTCGTCTCATCCTGGTAGTAGCCGTAGGCGCAGCGGCACAC
GGCGTCGTCGGCCTCCACGCACGGCGCCGACATGCTCTGGAGCCCCACGCACTCGGTGCACGGCTTGCAC
GGCTCGGTCGCGCTCACCACGTCGGAGAACGTCACGCTGTCCAGGCAGGGCTCACACACGGTCTGGTTGG
CTCCACAAGGCTGGGCCACACCCTCGCCCAGGTTGCAGGCTTTGCAGCACTCACCGCTGTGTGTGTACAG
GCCTGTGGGGCATGCCTCCTTGGCACCTCCAAGGGACACCCCCAGAAGCAGCAACAGCAGCAGGCGCGGC
CCGTCCATGGCGCGGCCGGTGGCACCTGCCCCCATCGCCCGCCTCCCGCGGCAGCGCTCGACTTCCAGCT
CGGTCCGCTTTGCGGACTGATGGGGCTGCGCTGCGCTGCGCTCCAGCGCCCCCCCTGCCCGCCGGAGCTG
GCCGCGGCCCGAATTCCTGCAGCCCGGGGGATCCCCCTGGGGAGAGAGGTCGGTGATTCGGTCAACGAGG
GAGCCGACTGCCGACGTGCGCTCCGGAGGCTTGCAGAATGCGGAACACCGCGCGGGCAGGAACAGGGCCC
ACACTACCGCCCCACACCCCGCCTCCCGCACCGCCCCTTCCCGGCCGCTGCTCTCGGCGCGCCCTGCTGA
GCAGCCGCTATTGGCCACAGCCCATCGCGGTCGGCGCGCTGCCATTGCTCCCTGGCGCTGTCCGTCTGCG
AGGGTACTAGTGAGACGTGCGGCTTCCGTTTGTCACGTCCGGCACGCCGCGAACCGCAAGGAACCTTCCC
GACTTAGGGGCGGAGCAGGAAGCGTCGCCGGGGGGCCCACAAGGGTAGCGGCGAAGATCCGGGTGACGCT
GCGAACGGACGTGAAGAATGTGCGAGACCCAGGGTCGGCGCCGCTGCGTTTCCCGGAACCACGCCCAGAG
CAGCCGCGTCCCTGCGCAAACCCAGGGCTGCCTTGGAAAAGGCGCAACCCCAACCCCGTGGAATTCGATA
TCAAGCTTCTCGAGGGTAGGCGTGTACGGTGGGAGGCCTATATAAGCAGAGCTCGTTTAGTGAACCGTCA
GATCGCCTGGAGACGCCATCCACGCTGTTTTGACCTCCATAGAAGACACCGGGACCGATCCAGCCTCCGC
GGAATTCACC
