>Addgene plasmid #85868 | AB.pCCL.sin.cPPT.GFP.miR-587.sensor.PGK.dNGFR.WPRE | depositor partial sequence | sequence record 167185 | AB.pCCL.sin.cPPT.GFP.miR-587.sensor.PGK.dNGFR.WPRE sequence 875 bps
TTTTATCGATCACGAGACTAGCCTCGAGAGATCTGATCATAATCAGCCATACCACATTTGTAGAGGTTTT
ACTTGCTTTAAAAAACCTCCCACACCTCCCCCTGAACCTGAAACATAAAATGAATGCAATTGTTGTTGTT
AACTTGTTTATTGCAGCTTATAATGGTTACAAATAAGGCAATAGCATCACAAATTTCACAAATAAGGCAT
TTTTTTCACTGCATTCTAGTTTTGGTTTGTCCAAACTCATCAATGTATCTTATCATGTCTGGATCTCAAA
TCCCTCGGAAGCTGCGCCTGTCATCGAATTCCTGCAGCCCGGTGCATGACTAAGCTAGTACCGGTTTTCC
ATAGGTGATGAGTCACTTTCCATAGGTGATGAGTCACTTTCCATAGGTGATGAGTCACTTTCCATAGGTG
ATGAGTCACTTTCCATAGGTGATGAGTCACTTTCCATAGGTGATGAGTCACGCTACGACGATTGGTACTC
CCCAGTTAAGGTCGGCTAGCTCAGTTAGCCTCCCCCATCTCTCGACGCGGCCGCTTTACTTGTACAGCTC
GTCCATGCCGAGAGTGATCCCGGCGGCGGTCACGAACTCCAGCAGGACCATGTGATCGCGCTTCTCGTTG
GGGTCTTTGCTCAGGGCGGACTGGGTGCTCAGGTAGTGGTTGTCGGGCAGCAGCACGGGGCCGTCGCCGA
TGGGGGTGTTCTGCTGGTAGTGGTCGGCGAGCTGCACGCTGCCGTCCTCGATGTTGTGGCGGATCTTGAA
GTTCACCTTGATGCCGTTCTTCTGCTTGTCGGCCATGATATAGACGTTGTGGCTGTTGTAGTTGTACTCC
AGCTTGTGCCCCAGGATGTTGCCGTCCTCCTTGAA
